Addgene plasmid #205708: pCMV-DNAJC5-L115R
Purpose: Mammalian expression of DNAJC5 L115R
Depositing lab: Randy Schekman. Depositing organization: University of California, Berkeley. Publication: Unconventional secretion of alpha-synuclein mediated by palmitoylated DNAJC5 oligomers. Wu S, Hernandez Villegas NC, Sirkis DW, Thomas-Wright I, Wade-Martins R, Schekman R. Elife. 2023 Jan 10;12:e85837. doi: 10.7554/eLife.85837. PubMed 36626307.
Backbone
  Vector backbone: pCMV
  Vector type: Mammalian Expression
Growth in bacteria
  Bacterial resistance: Kanamycin, 50 μg/mL
  Growth temperature: 37°C
  Growth strain: DH5alpha
  Copy number: Unknown
Gene/Insert
  Gene/Insert name: DNAJC5
  Species: H. sapiens (human)
  Mutation: L115R
  Entrez Gene: DNAJC5 (a.k.a. CLN4, CLN4B, CSP, DNAJC5A, NCL, mir-941-2, mir-941-3, mir-941-4, mir-941-5)
  Cloning method: Restriction Enzyme; 5′ cloning site unknown (unknown if destroyed)
Terms and licenses: Academic/Nonprofit Terms; Industry Terms: Not Available to Industry
How to cite: pCMV-DNAJC5-L115R was a gift from Randy Schekman (Addgene plasmid # 205708 ; http://n2t.net/addgene:205708 ; RRID:Addgene_205708)
