[The description below was written by a language model from this plasmid's Addgene catalogue record and pLannotate feature annotations shown in this document.]
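Description:
pCMV-DNAJC5-L115R is a mammalian expression plasmid of about 5.45 kb, built on a pCMV backbone, that carries the human DNAJC5 coding sequence (also known as CSP or CLN4) with the L115R point substitution. The open reading frame sits downstream of the human cytomegalovirus immediate-early enhancer and promoter; these are annotated at opposite ends of the linearised record but are contiguous on the circular plasmid. Transcripts are terminated by the human growth hormone polyadenylation signal. A T7 promoter lies between the CMV promoter and the insert and can serve for in vitro transcription or as a sequencing primer site. A short segment annotated as a fragment of a 3xFLAG tag lies a little downstream of the DNAJC5 coding sequence. The catalogue entry lists no tag, and the record does not show whether this segment is fused in frame, so the encoded protein should not be assumed to be FLAG-tagged.

The plasmid replicates in E. coli from a high-copy ColE1/pUC-type origin and is selected with kanamycin. The Tn5 NeoR/KanR gene is preceded by both a bacterial bla promoter and the SV40 enhancer/early promoter, and is followed by the HSV TK polyadenylation signal. This arrangement gives kanamycin resistance in bacteria and should also allow G418 selection of transfected mammalian cells. An f1 origin is present as well, along with small remnants of ble, lacZα and a bGH poly(A) signal that appear to be backbone leftovers.

The construct is recorded as being for mammalian expression of the DNAJC5 L115R mutant. The associated study concerns unconventional secretion of alpha-synuclein mediated by palmitoylated DNAJC5 oligomers.
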