Features (pLannotate 1.2.2; 15 found; start..end, strand, type, name):
      2..201     +  promoter       CMV promoter: human cytomegalovirus (CMV) immediate early promoter
    230..248     +  promoter       T7 promoter: promoter for bacteriophage T7 RNA polymerase
    282..875     +  CDS            DNAJC5: DNJC5_HUMAN - Also known as CLN4 From Homo sapiens (Human).
    942..966     +  CDS            3xFLAG (fragment): three tandem FLAG® epitope tags
   1012..1634    +  polyA_signal   hGH poly(A) signal: human growth hormone polyadenylation signal
   1783..2371    -  rep_origin     ori: high-copy-number ColE1/pMB1/pBR322/pUC origin of replication
   2593..2609    +  polyA_signal   bGH poly(A) signal (fragment): bovine growth hormone polyadenylation signal
   2700..2747    -  polyA_signal   HSV TK poly(A) signal: herpes simplex virus thymidine kinase polyadenylation signal (Cole and Stacy, 1985)
   2806..2958    -  CDS            ble (fragment): BLE_KLEPN - Experimental evidence at protein level: Swiss-Prot protein existence level 1. Binding protein with a strong affinity to the bleomycin family of antibiotics. Binds to CL990; an antimitotic-antibiotic compound. From Klebsiella pneumoniae.
   2979..3773    -  CDS            NeoR/KanR: aminoglycoside phosphotransferase from Tn5; aph(3')-II (or nptII); confers resistance to neomycin, kanamycin, and G418 (Geneticin®)
   3808..4165    -  promoter       SV40 promoter: SV40 enhancer and early promoter
   4167..4271    -  promoter       AmpR promoter: bla
   4298..4726    +  rep_origin     f1 ori (sequence partly withheld): f1 bacteriophage origin of replication; arrow indicates direction of (+) strand synthesis
   4757..4911    -  CDS            lacZα (fragment): LacZα fragment of β-galactosidase; lacZ fragment
   5071..5450    +  enhancer       CMV enhancer: human cytomegalovirus immediate early enhancer
>Addgene plasmid #205708 | pCMV-DNAJC5-L115R | addgene full sequence | sequence record 420273 | Addgene NGS Result
GTGATGCGGTTTTGGCAGTACACCAATGGGCGTGGATAGCGGTTTGACTCACGGGGATTTCCAAGTCTCC
ACCCCATTGACGTCAATGGGAGTTTGTTTTGGCACCAAAATCAACGGGACTTTCCAAAATGTCGTAATAA
CCCCGCCCCGTTGACGCAAATGGGCGGTAGGCGTGTACGGTGGGAGGTCTATATAAGCAGAGCTCGTTTA
GTGAACCGTCAGAATTTTGTAATACGACTCACTATAGGGCGGCCGGGAATTCGTCGACTGGATCCGCCAC
CATGGCAGACCAGAGACAGCGCTCACTGTCTACCTCTGGGGAGTCATTGTACCACGTCCTTGGGTTGGAC
AAGAACGCAACCTCAGATGACATTAAAAAGTCCTATCGGAAGCTTGCCTTGAAATATCACCCCGACAAGA
ACCCCGACAACCCGGAGGCCGCGGACAAGTTTAAGGAGATCAACAACGCGCACGCCATCCTCACGGACGC
CACAAAAAGGAACATCTACGACAAGTACGGCTCGCTGGGTCTCTACGTGGCCGAGCAGTTTGGGGAAGAG
AACGTGAACACCTACTTCGTGCTGTCCAGCTGGTGGGCCAAGGCCCTGTTTGTCTTCTGCGGCAGACTCA
CGTGCTGCTACTGCTGCTGCTGTCTGTGCTGCTGCTTCAACTGCTGCTGCGGGAAGTGTAAGCCCAAGGC
GCCTGAAGGCGAGGAGACGGAGTTCTACGTGTCCCCCGAGGATCTGGAGGCACAGCTGCAGTCTGACGAG
AGGGAGGCCACAGACACGCCGATCGTCATACAGCCGGCATCCGCCACCGAGACCACCCAGCTCACAGCCG
ACTCCCACCCCAGCTACCACACTGACGGGTTCAACACGCGTACGCGGCCGCTCGAGCAGAAACTCATCTC
AGAAGAGGATCTGGCAGCAAATGATATCCTGGATTACAAGGATGACGACGATAAGGTTTAAACGGCCGGC
CGCGGTCATAGCTGTTTCCTGAACAGATCCCGGGTGGCATCCCTGTGACCCCTCCCCAGTGCCTCTCCTG
GCCCTGGAAGTTGCCACTCCAGTGCCCACCAGCCTTGTCCTAATAAAATTAAGTTGCATCATTTTGTCTG
ACTAGGTGTCCTTCTATAATATTATGGGGTGGAGGGGGGTGGTATGGAGCAAGGGGCAAGTTGGGAAGAC
AACCTGTAGGGCCTGCGGGGTCTATTGGGAACCAAGCTGGAGTGCAGTGGCACAATCTTGGCTCACTGCA
ATCTCCGCCTCCTGGGTTCAAGCGATTCTCCTGCCTCAGCCTCCCGAGTTGTTGGGATTCCAGGCATGCA
TGACCAGGCTCAGCTAATTTTTGTTTTTTTGGTAGAGACGGGGTTTCACCATATTGGCCAGGCTGGTCTC
CAACTCCTAATCTCAGGTGATCTACCCACCTTGGCCTCCCAAATTGCTGGGATTACAGGCGTGAACCACT
GCTCCCTTCCCTGTCCTTCTGATTTTAAAATAACTATACCAGCAGGAGGACGTCCAGACACAGCATAGGC
TACCTGGCCATGCCCAACCGGTGGGACATTTGAGTTGCTTGCTTGGCACTGTCCTCTCATGCGTTGGGTC
CACTCAGTAGATGCCTGTTGAATTGGGTACGCGGCCAGCGGCGAGCGGTATCAGCTCACTCAAAGGCGGT
AATACGGTTATCCACAGAATCAGGGGATAACGCAGGAAAGAACATGTGAGCAAAAGGCCAGCAAAAGGCC
AGGAACCGTAAAAAGGCCGCGTTGCTGGCGTTTTTCCATAGGCTCCGCCCCCCTGACGAGCATCACAAAA
ATCGACGCTCAAGTCAGAGGTGGCGAAACCCGACAGGACTATAAAGATACCAGGCGTTTCCCCCTGGAAG
CTCCCTCGTGCGCTCTCCTGTTCCGACCCTGCCGCTTACCGGATACCTGTCCGCCTTTCTCCCTTCGGGA
AGCGTGGCGCTTTCTCATAGCTCACGCTGTAGGTATCTCAGTTCGGTGTAGGTCGTTCGCTCCAAGCTGG
GCTGTGTGCACGAACCCCCCGTTCAGCCCGACCGCTGCGCCTTATCCGGTAACTATCGTCTTGAGTCCAA
CCCGGTAAGACACGACTTATCGCCACTGGCAGCAGCCACTGGTAACAGGATTAGCAGAGCGAGGTATGTA
GGCGGTGCTACAGAGTTCTTGAAGTGGTGGCCTAACTACGGCTACACTAGAAGAACAGTATTTGGTATCT
GCGCTCTGCTGAAGCCAGTTACCTTCGGAAAAAGAGTTGGTAGCTCTTGATCCGGCAAACAAACCACCGC
TGGTAGCGGTGGTTTTTTTGTTTGCAAGCAGCAGATTACGCGCAGAAAAAAAGGATCTCAAGAAGATCCT
TTGATCTTTTCTACGGGGTCTGACGCTCAGTGGAACGAAAACTCACGTTAAGGGATTTTGGTCATGAGAT
TATCAAAAAGGATCTTCACCTAGATCCTTTTAAATTAAAAATGAAGTTTTAAATCAATCTAAAGTATATA
TGAGTAACCTGAGGCTATGGCAGGGCCTGCCGCCCCGACGTTGGCTGCGAGCCCTGGGCCTTCACCCGAA
CTTGGGGGGTGGGGTGGGGAAAAGGAAGAAACGCGGGCGTATTGGCCCCAATGGGGTCTCGGTGGGGTAT
CGACAGAGTGCCAGCCCTGGGACCGAACCCCGCGTTTATGAACAAACGACCCAACACCGTGCGTTTTATT
CTGTCTTTTTATTGCCGTCATAGCGCGGGTTCCTTCCGGTATTGTCTCCTTCCGTGTTTCAGTTAGCCTC
CCCCTAGGGTGGGCGAAGAACTCCAGCATGAGATCCCCGCGCTGGAGGATCATCCAGCCGGCGTCCCGGA
AAACGATTCCGAAGCCCAACCTTTCATAGAAGGCGGCGGTGGAATCGAAATCTCGTGATGGCAGGTTGGG
CGTCGCTTGGTCGGTCATTTCGAACCCCAGAGTCCCGCTCAGAAGAACTCGTCAAGAAGGCGATAGAAGG
CGATGCGCTGCGAATCGGGAGCGGCGATACCGTAAAGCACGAGGAAGCGGTCAGCCCATTCGCCGCCAAG
CTCTTCAGCAATATCACGGGTAGCCAACGCTATGTCCTGATAGCGATCCGCCACACCCAGCCGGCCACAG
TCGATGAATCCAGAAAAGCGGCCATTTTCCACCATGATATTCGGCAAGCAGGCATCGCCATGGGTCACGA
CGAGATCCTCGCCGTCGGGCATGCTCGCCTTGAGCCTGGCGAACAGTTCGGCTGGCGCGAGCCCCTGATG
CTCTTCGTCCAGATCATCCTGATCGACAAGACCGGCTTCCATCCGAGTACGTGCTCGCTCGATGCGATGT
TTCGCTTGGTGGTCGAATGGGCAGGTAGCCGGATCAAGCGTATGCAGCCGCCGCATTGCATCAGCCATGA
TGGATACTTTCTCGGCAGGAGCAAGGTGAGATGACAGGAGATCCTGCCCCGGCACTTCGCCCAATAGCAG
CCAGTCCCTTCCCGCTTCAGTGACAACGTCGAGCACAGCTGCGCAAGGAACGCCCGTCGTGGCCAGCCAC
GATAGCCGCGCTGCCTCGTCTTGCAGTTCATTCAGGGCACCGGACAGGTCGGTCTTGACAAAAAGAACCG
GGCGCCCCTGCGCTGACAGCCGGAACACGGCGGCATCAGAGCAGCCGATTGTCTGTTGTGCCCAGTCATA
GCCGAATAGCCTCTCCACCCAAGCGGCCGGAGAACCTGCGTGCAATCCATCTTGTTCAATCATGCGAAAC
GATCCTCATCCTGTCTCTTGATCGATCTTTGCAAAAGCCTAGGCCTCCAAAAAAGCCTCCTCACTACTTC
TGGAATAGCTCAGAGGCCGAGGCGGCCTCGGCCTCTGCATAAATAAAAAAAATTAGTCAGCCATGGGGCG
GAGAATGGGCGGAACTGGGCGGAGTTAGGGGCGGGATGGGCGGAGTTAGGGGCGGGACTATGGTTGCTGA
CTAATTGAGATGCATGCTTTGCATACTTCTGCCTGCTGGGGAGCCTGGGGACTTTCCACACCTGGTTGCT
GACTAATTGAGATGCATGCTTTGCATACTTCTGCCTGCTGGGGAGCCTGGGGACTTTCCACACCCTAACT
GACACACATTCCACAGCTGGTTCTTTCCGCCTCAGGACTCTTCCTTTTTCAATATTATTGAAGCATTTAT
CAGGGTTATTGTCTCATGAGCGGATACATATTTGAATGTATTTAGAAAAATAAACAAATAGGGGTTCCGC
GCACATTTCCCCGAAAAGTGCCACCTG
[124 nt withheld, positions 4298-4421]
C
[91 nt withheld, positions 4423-4513]
A
[49 nt withheld, positions 4515-4563]
CCTTTGACGTTGGAGTCCACGTTCTTT
[37 nt withheld, positions 4591-4627]
ACCCTATCTCGGTCTATTCTTTTGATTTATAAGGGATTTTGCCGATTTCGGCCTATTGGTTAAAAAATGA
GCTGATTTAACAAAAATTTAACGCGAATTTTAACAAAATATTAACGCTTACAATTTCCATTCGCCATTCA
GGCTGCGCAACTGTTGGGAAGGGCGATCGGTGCGGGCCTCTTCGCTATTACGCCAGCTGGCGAAAGGGGG
ATGTGCTGCAAGGCGATTAAGTTGGGTAACGCCAGGGTTTTCCCAGTCACGACGTTGTAAAACGACGGCC
AGTGCCAAGCTGATCTATACATTGAATCAATATTGGCAATTAGCCATATTAGTCATTGGTTATATAGCAT
AAATCAATATTGGCTATTGGCCATTGCATACGTTGTATCTATATCATAATATGTACATTTATATTGGCTC
ATGTCCAATATGACCGCCATGTTGACATTGATTATTGACTAGTTATTAATAGTAATCAATTACGGGGTCA
TTAGTTCATAGCCCATATATGGAGTTCCGCGTTACATAACTTACGGTAAATGGCCCGCCTGGCTGACCGC
CCAACGACCCCCGCCCATTGACGTCAATAATGACGTATGTTCCCATAGTAACGCCAATAGGGACTTTCCA
TTGACGTCAATGGGTGGAGTATTTACGGTAAACTGCCCACTTGGCAGTACATCAAGTGTATCATATGCCA
AGTCCGCCCCCTATTGACGTCAATGACGGTAAATGGCCCGCCTGGCATTATGCCCAGTACATGACCTTAC
GGGACTTTCCTACTTGGCAGTACATCTACGTATTAGTCATCGCTATTACCATG
